>Addgene plasmid #184492 | PLX_307 GFP | addgene full sequence | sequence record 364988 | Addgene NGS Result
GCAAGCTGCCCGTGCCCTGGCCCACCCTCGTGACCACCCTGACCTACGGCGTGCAGTGCTTCAGCCGCTA
CCCCGACCACATGAAGCAGCACGACTTCTTCAAGTCCGCCATGCCCGAAGGCTACGTCCAGGAGCGCACC
ATCTTCTTCAAGGACGACGGCAACTACAAGACCCGCGCCGAGGTGAAGTTCGAGGGCGACACCCTGGTGA
ACCGCATCGAGCTGAAGGGCATCGACTTCAAGGAGGACGGCAACATCCTGGGGCACAAGCTGGAGTACAA
CTACAACAGCCACAACGTCTATATCATGGCCGACAAGCAGAAGAACGGCATCAAGGCGAACTTCAAGATC
CGCCACAACATCGAGGACGGCAGCGTGCAGCTCGCCGACCACTACCAGCAGAACACCCCCATCGGCGACG
GCCCCGTGCTGCTGCCCGACAACCACTACCTGAGCACCCAGTCCGCCCTGAGCAAAGACCCCAACGAGAA
GCGCGATCACATGGTCCTGCTGGAGTTCGTGACCGCCGCCGGGATCACTCTCGGCATGGACGAGCTGTAC
AAGTCCAAGGGTGGGCGCGCCGACCCAGCTTTCTTGTACAAAGTGGTTGATATCGGTAAGCCTATCCCTA
ACCCTCTCCTCGGTCTCGATTCTACGTAGTAATGAACTAGTCCGTAACTTGAAAGTATTTCGATTTCTTG
GCTTTATATATCTTGTGGAAAGGACGAATCGATTTTGTATTTGGAGGCCCTACGCGTTAAGTCGACAATC
AACCTCTGGATTACAAAATTTGTGAAAGATTGACTGGTATTCTTAACTATGTTGCTCCTTTTACGCTATG
TGGATACGCTGCTTTAATGCCTTTGTATCATGCTATTGCTTCCCGTATGGCTTTCATTTTCTCCTCCTTG
TATAAATCCTGGTTGCTGTCTCTTTATGAGGAGTTGTGGCCCGTTGTCAGGCAACGTGGCGTGGTGTGCA
CTGTGTTTGCTGACGCAACCCCCACTGGTTGGGGCATTGCCACCACCTGTCAGCTCCTTTCCGGGACTTT
CGCTTTCCCCCTCCCTATTGCCACGGCGGAACTCATCGCCGCCTGCCTTGCCCGCTGCTGGACAGGGGCT
CGGCTGTTGGGCACTGACAATTCCGTGGTGTTGTCGGGGAAATCATCGTCCTTTCCTTGGCTGCTCGCCT
GTGTTGCCACCTGGATTCTGCGCGGGACGTCCTTCTGCTACGTCCCTTCGGCCCTCAATCCAGCGGACCT
TCCTTCCCGCGGCCTGCTGCCGGCTCTGCGGCCTCTTCCGCGTCTTCGCCTTCGCCCTCAGACGAGTCGG
ATCTCCCTTTGGGCCGCCTCCCCGCGTCGACTTTAAGACCAATGACTTACAAGGCAGCTGTAGATCTTAG
CCACTTTTTAAAAGAAAAGGGGGGACTGGAAGGGCTAATTCACTCCCAACGAAGACAAGATCTGCTTTTT
GCTTGTACTGGGTCTCTCTGGTTAGACCAGATCTGAGCCTGGGAGCTCTCTGGCTAACTAGGGAACCCAC
TGCTTAAGCCTCAATAAAGCTTGCCTTGAGTGCTTCAAGTAGTGTGTGCCCGTCTGTTGTGTGACTCTGG
TAACTAGAGATCCCTCAGACCCTTTTAGTCAGTGTGGAAAATCTCTAGCAGTACGTATAGTAGTTCATGT
CATCTTATTATTCAGTATTTATAACTTGCAAAGAAATGAATATCAGAGAGTGAGAGGAACTTGTTTATTG
CAGCTTATAATGGTTACAAATAAAGCAATAGCATCACAAATTTCACAAATAAAGCATTTTTTTCACTGCA
TTCTAGTTGTGGTTTGTCCAAACTCATCAATGTATCTTATCATGTCTGGCTCTAGCTATCCCGCCCCTAA
CTCCGCCCATCCCGCCCCTAACTCCGCCCAGTTCCGCCCATTCTCCGCCCCATGGCTGACTAATTTTTTT
TATTTATGCAGAGGCCGAGGCCGCCTCGGCCTCTGAGCTATTCCAGAAGTAGTGAGGAGGCTTTTTTGGA
GGCCTAGGGACGTACCCAATTCGCCCTATAGTGAGTCGTATTACGCGCGCTCACTGGCCGTCGTTTTACA
ACGTCGTGACTGGGAAAACCCTGGCGTTACCCAACTTAATCGCCTTGCAGCACATCCCCCTTTCGCCAGC
TGGCGTAATAGCGAAGAGGCCCGCACCGATCGCCCTTCCCAACAGTTGCGCAGCCTGAATGGCGAATGGG
[124 nt withheld, positions 2241-2364]
C
[91 nt withheld, positions 2366-2456]
A
[49 nt withheld, positions 2458-2506]
CCTTTGACGTTGGAGTCCACGTTCTTT
[37 nt withheld, positions 2534-2570]
ACCCTATCTCGGTCTATTCTTTTGATTTATAAGGGATTTTGCCGATTTCGGCCTATTGGTTAAAAAATGA
GCTGATTTAACAAAAATTTAACGCGAATTTTAACAAAATATTAACGCTTACAATTTAGGTGGCACTTTTC
GGGGAAATGTGCGCGGAACCCCTATTTGTTTATTTTTCTAAATACATTCAAATATGTATCCGCTCATGAG
ACAATAACCCTGATAAATGCTTCAATAATATTGAAAAAGGAAGAGTATGAGTATTCAACATTTCCGTGTC
GCCCTTATTCCCTTTTTTGCGGCATTTTGCCTTCCTGTTTTTGCTCACCCAGAAACGCTGGTGAAAGTAA
AAGATGCTGAAGATCAGTTGGGTGCACGAGTGGGTTACATCGAACTGGATCTCAACAGCGGTAAGATCCT
TGAGAGTTTTCGCCCCGAAGAACGTTTTCCAATGATGAGCACTTTTAAAGTTCTGCTATGTGGCGCGGTA
TTATCCCGTATTGACGCCGGGCAAGAGCAACTCGGTCGCCGCATACACTATTCTCAGAATGACTTGGTTG
AGTACTCACCAGTCACAGAAAAGCATCTTACGGATGGCATGACAGTAAGAGAATTATGCAGTGCTGCCAT
AACCATGAGTGATAACACTGCGGCCAACTTACTTCTGACAACGATCGGAGGACCGAAGGAGCTAACCGCT
TTTTTGCACAACATGGGGGATCATGTAACTCGCCTTGATCGTTGGGAACCGGAGCTGAATGAAGCCATAC
CAAACGACGAGCGTGACACCACGATGCCTGTAGCAATGGCAACAACGTTGCGCAAACTATTAACTGGCGA
ACTACTTACTCTAGCTTCCCGGCAACAATTAATAGACTGGATGGAGGCGGATAAAGTTGCAGGACCACTT
CTGCGCTCGGCCCTTCCGGCTGGCTGGTTTATTGCTGATAAATCTGGAGCCGGTGAGCGTGGGTCTCGCG
GTATCATTGCAGCACTGGGGCCAGATGGTAAGCCCTCCCGTATCGTAGTTATCTACACGACGGGGAGTCA
GGCAACTATGGATGAACGAAATAGACAGATCGCTGAGATAGGTGCCTCACTGATTAAGCATTGGTAACTG
TCAGACCAAGTTTACTCATATATACTTTAGATTGATTTAAAACTTCATTTTTAATTTAAAAGGATCTAGG
TGAAGATCCTTTTTGATAATCTCATGACCAAAATCCCTTAACGTGAGTTTTCGTTCCACTGAGCGTCAGA
CCCCGTAGAAAAGATCAAAGGATCTTCTTGAGATCCTTTTTTTCTGCGCGTAATCTGCTGCTTGCAAACA
AAAAAACCACCGCTACCAGCGGTGGTTTGTTTGCCGGATCAAGAGCTACCAACTCTTTTTCCGAAGGTAA
CTGGCTTCAGCAGAGCGCAGATACCAAATACTGTTCTTCTAGTGTAGCCGTAGTTAGGCCACCACTTCAA
GAACTCTGTAGCACCGCCTACATACCTCGCTCTGCTAATCCTGTTACCAGTGGCTGCTGCCAGTGGCGAT
AAGTCGTGTCTTACCGGGTTGGACTCAAGACGATAGTTACCGGATAAGGCGCAGCGGTCGGGCTGAACGG
GGGGTTCGTGCACACAGCCCAGCTTGGAGCGAACGACCTACACCGAACTGAGATACCTACAGCGTGAGCT
ATGAGAAAGCGCCACGCTTCCCGAAGGGAGAAAGGCGGACAGGTATCCGGTAAGCGGCAGGGTCGGAACA
GGAGAGCGCACGAGGGAGCTTCCAGGGGGAAACGCCTGGTATCTTTATAGTCCTGTCGGGTTTCGCCACC
TCTGACTTGAGCGTCGATTTTTGTGATGCTCGTCAGGGGGGCGGAGCCTATGGAAAAACGCCAGCAACGC
GGCCTTTTTACGGTTCCTGGCCTTTTGCTGGCCTTTTGCTCACATGTTCTTTCCTGCGTTATCCCCTGAT
TCTGTGGATAACCGTATTACCGCCTTTGAGTGAGCTGATACCGCTCGCCGCAGCCGAACGACCGAGCGCA
GCGAGTCAGTGAGCGAGGAAGCGGAAGAGCGCCCAATACGCAAACCGCCTCTCCCCGCGCGTTGGCCGAT
TCATTAATGCAGCTGGCACGACAGGTTTCCCGACTGGAAAGCGGGCAGTGAGCGCAACGCAATTAATGTG
AGTTAGCTCACTCATTAGGCACCCCAGGCTTTACACTTTATGCTTCCGGCTCGTATGTTGTGTGGAATTG
TGAGCGGATAACAATTTCACACAGGAAACAGCTATGACCATGATTACGCCAAGCGCGCAATTAACCCTCA
CTAAAGGGAACAAAAGCTGGAGCTGCAAGCTTAATGTAGTCTTATGCAATACTCTTGTAGTCTTGCAACA
TGGTAACGATGAGTTAGCAACATGCCTTACAAGGAGAGAAAAAGCACCGTGCATGCCGATTGGTGGAAGT
AAGGTGGTACGATCGTGCCTTATTAGGAAGGCAACAGACGGGTCTGACATGGATTGGACGAACCACTGAA
TTGCCGCATTGCAGAGATATTGTATTTAAGTGCCTAGCTCGATACATAAACGGGTCTCTCTGGTTAGACC
AGATCTGAGCCTGGGAGCTCTCTGGCTAACTAGGGAACCCACTGCTTAAGCCTCAATAAAGCTTGCCTTG
AGTGCTTCAAGTAGTGTGTGCCCGTCTGTTGTGTGACTCTGGTAACTAGAGATCCCTCAGACCCTTTTAG
TCAGTGTGGAAAATCTCTAGCAGTGGCGCCCGAACAGGGACTTGAAAGCGAAAGGGAAACCAGAGGAGCT
CTCTCGACGCAGGACTCGGCTTGCTGAAGCGCGCACGGCAAGAGGCGAGGGGCGGCGACTGGTGAGTACG
CCAAAAATTTTGACTAGCGGAGGCTAGAAGGAGAGAGATGGGTGCGAGAGCGTCAGTATTAAGCGGGGGA
GAATTAGATCGCGATGGGAAAAAATTCGGTTAAGGCCAGGGGGAAAGAAAAAATATAAATTAAAACATAT
AGTATGGGCAAGCAGGGAGCTAGAACGATTCGCAGTTAATCCTGGCCTGTTAGAAACATCAGAAGGCTGT
AGACAAATACTGGGACAGCTACAACCATCCCTTCAGACAGGATCAGAAGAACTTAGATCATTATATAATA
CAGTAGCAACCCTCTATTGTGTGCATCAAAGGATAGAGATAAAAGACACCAAGGAAGCTTTAGACAAGAT
AGAGGAAGAGCAAAACAAAAGTAAGACCACCGCACAGCAAGCGGCCGCTGATCTTCAGACCTGGAGGAGG
AGATATGAGGGACAATTGGAGAAGTGAATTATATAAATATAAAGTAGTAAAAATTGAACCATTAGGAGTA
GCACCCACCAAGGCAAAGAGAAGAGTGGTGCAGAGAGAAAAAAGAGCAGTGGGAATAGGAGCTTTGTTCC
TTGGGTTCTTGGGAGCAGCAGGAAGCACTATGGGCGCAGCGTCAATGACGCTGACGGTACAGGCCAGACA
ATTATTGTCTGGTATAGTGCAGCAGCAGAACAATTTGCTGAGGGCTATTGAGGCGCAACAGCATCTGTTG
CAACTCACAGTCTGGGGCATCAAGCAGCTCCAGGCAAGAATCCTGGCTGTGGAAAGATACCTAAAGGATC
AACAGCTCCTGGGGATTTGGGGTTGCTCTGGAAAACTCATTTGCACCACTGCTGTGCCTTGGAATGCTAG
TTGGAGTAATAAATCTCTGGAACAGATTTGGAATCACACGACCTGGATGGAGTGGGACAGAGAAATTAAC
AATTACACAAGCTTAATACACTCCTTAATTGAAGAATCGCAAAACCAGCAAGAAAAGAATGAACAAGAAT
TATTGGAATTAGATAAATGGGCAAGTTTGTGGAATTGGTTTAACATAACAAATTGGCTGTGGTATATAAA
ATTATTCATAATGATAGTAGGAGGCTTGGTAGGTTTAAGAATAGTTTTTGCTGTACTTTCTATAGTGAAT
AGAGTTAGGCAGGGATATTCACCATTATCGTTTCAGACCCACCTCCCAACCCCGAGGGGACCCATGCATT
GCATCTCAATTAGTCAGCAACCAGGTGTGGAAAGTCCCCAGGCTCCCCAGCAGGCAGAAGTATGCAAAGC
ATGCGTCTCAATTAGTCAGCAACCATAGTCCCGCCCCTAACTCCGCCCATCCCGCCCCTAACTCCGCCCA
GTTCCGCCCATTCTCCGCCCCATGGCTGACTAATTTTTTTTATTTATGCAGAGGCCGAGGCCGCCTCGGC
CTCTGAGCTATTCCAGAAGTAGTGAGGAGGCTTTTTTGGAGGCCTAGGCTTTTGCAAAAAGCTTTCTAGA
GGTACCACCGGAGCTTACCATGACCGAGTACAAGCCCACGGTGCGCCTCGCCACCCGCGACGACGTCCCC
AGGGCCGTACGCACCCTCGCCGCCGCGTTCGCCGACTACCCCGCCACGCGCCACACCGTCGATCCGGACC
GCCACATCGAGCGGGTCACCGAGCTGCAAGAACTCTTCCTCACGCGCGTCGGGCTCGACATCGGCAAGGT
GTGGGTCGCGGACGACGGCGCCGCCGTGGCGGTCTGGACCACGCCGGAGAGCGTCGAAGCGGGGGCGGTG
TTCGCCGAGATCGGCCCGCGCATGGCCGAGTTGAGCGGTTCCCGGCTGGCCGCGCAGCAACAGATGGAAG
GCCTCCTGGCGCCGCACCGGCCCAAGGAGCCCGCGTGGTTCCTGGCCACCGTCGGCGTCTCGCCCGACCA
CCAGGGCAAGGGTCTGGGCAGCGCCGTCGTGCTCCCCGGAGTGGAGGCGGCCGAGCGCGCCGGGGTGCCC
GCCTTCCTGGAGACCTCCGCGCCCCGCAACCTCCCCTTCTACGAGCGGCTCGGCTTCACCGTCACCGCCG
ACGTCGAGGTGCCCGAAGGACCGCGCACCTGGTGCATGACCCGCAAGCCCGGTGCCAGTTAACGAATTCT
AGATCTTGAGACAAATGGCAGTATTCATCCACAATTTTAAAAGAAAAGGGGGGATTGGGGGGTACAGTGC
AGGGGAAAGAATAGTAGACATAATAGCAACAGACATACAAACTAAAGAATTACAAAAACAAATTACAAAA
ATTCAAAATTTTCGGGTTTATTACAGGGACAGCAGAGATCCACTTTGGCGCCGGCTCGAGGCCTGCAGGT
GCAAAGATGGATAAAGTTTTAAACAGAGAGGAATCTTTGCAGCTAATGGACCTTCTAGGTCTTGAAAGGA
GTGGGAATTGGCTCCGGTGCCCGTCAGTGGGCAGAGCGCACATCGCCCACAGTCCCCGAGAAGTTGGGGG
GAGGGGTCGGCAATTGAACCGGTGCCTAGAGAAGGTGGCGCGGGGTAAACTGGGAAAGTGATGTCGTGTA
CTGGCTCCGCCTTTTTCCCGAGGGTGGGGGAGAACCGTATATAAGTGCAGTAGTCGCCGTGAACGTTCTT
TTTCGCAACGGGTTTGCCGCCAGAACACAGGTAAGTGCCGTGTGTGGTTCCCGCGGGCCTGGCCTCTTTA
CGGGTTATGGCCCTTGCGTGCCTTGAATTACTTCCACCTGGCTGCAGTACGTGATTCTTGATCCCGAGCT
TCGGGTTGGAAGTGGGTGGGAGAGTTCGAGGCCTTGCGCTTAAGGAGCCCCTTCGCCTCGTGCTTGAGTT
GAGGCCTGGCCTGGGCGCTGGGGCCGCCGCGTGCGAATCTGGTGGCACCTTCGCGCCTGTCTCGCTGCTT
TCGATAAGTCTCTAGCCATTTAAAATTTTTGATGACCTGCTGCGACGCTTTTTTTCTGGCAAGATAGTCT
TGTAAATGCGGGCCAAGATCTGCACACTGGTATTTCGGTTTTTGGGGCCGCGGGCGGCGACGGGGCCCGT
GCGTCCCAGCGCACATGTTCGGCGAGGCGGGGCCTGCGAGCGCGGCCACCGAGAATCGGACGGGGGTAGT
CTCAAGCTGGCCGGCCTGCTCTGGTGCCTGGCCTCGCGCCGCCGTGTATCGCCCCGCCCTGGGCGGCAAG
GCTGGCCCGGTCGGCACCAGTTGCGTGAGCGGAAAGATGGCCGCTTCCCGGCCCTGCTGCAGGGAGCTCA
AAATGGAGGACGCGGCGCTCGGGAGAGCGGGCGGGTGAGTCACCCACACAAAGGAAAAGGGCCTTTCCGT
CCTCAGCCGTCGCTTCATGTGACTCCACGGAGTACCGGGCGCCGTCCAGGCACCTCGATTAGTTCTCGAG
CTTTTGGAGTACGTCGTCTTTAGGTTGGGGGGAGGGGTTTTATGCGATGGAGTTTCCCCACACTGAGTGG
GTGGAGACTGAAGTTAGGCCAGCTTGGCACTTGATGTAATTCTCCTTGGAATTTGCCCTTTTTGAGTTTG
GATCTTGGTTCATTCTCAAGCCTCAGACAGTGGTTCAAAGTTTTTTTCTTCCATTTCAGGTGTCGTGAGG
CTAGCATCGATTGATCAACAAGTTTGTACAAAAAAGCAGGCTCCGCGGCCGCCCCCTTCACCATGGTGAG
CAAGGGCGAGGAGCTGTTCACCGGGGTGGTGCCCATCCTGGTCGAGCTGGACGGCGACGTAAACGGCCAC
AAGTTCAGCGTGTCTGGCGAGGGCGAGGGCGATGCCACCTACGGCAAGCTGACCCTGAAGTTCATCTGCA
CCACCG
Features (pLannotate 1.2.2; 34 found; start..end, strand, type, name):
    583..607     -  protein_bind   attB2: mutant version of attB; recombination site for the Gateway® BP reaction BP Clonase™
    615..656     +  CDS            V5 tag: epitope tag from simian virus 5
    672..725     +  promoter       U6 promoter (fragment): RNA polymerase III promoter for human U6 snRNA
    767..1355    +  misc_feature   WPRE: woodchuck hepatitis virus posttranscriptional regulatory element
   1406..1425    +  misc_feature   cPPT/CTS (fragment): central polypurine tract and central termination sequence of HIV-1
   1427..1660    +  LTR            3' LTR (ΔU3): self-inactivating 3' long terminal repeat (LTR) from HIV-1
   1738..1859    +  polyA_signal   SV40 poly(A) signal: SV40 polyadenylation signal
   1899..2034    +  rep_origin     SV40 ori: SV40 origin of replication
   2055..2073    -  promoter       T7 promoter: promoter for bacteriophage T7 RNA polymerase
   2081..2236    +  CDS            lacZα (fragment): LacZα fragment of β-galactosidase; lacZ fragment
   2241..2669    +  rep_origin     f1 ori (sequence partly withheld): f1 bacteriophage origin of replication; arrow indicates direction of (+) strand synthesis
   2722..2826    +  promoter       AmpR promoter: bla
   2827..3687    +  CDS            AmpR: β-lactamase; bla; confers resistance to ampicillin, carbenicillin, and related antibiotics
   3858..4446    +  rep_origin     ori: high-copy-number ColE1/pMB1/pBR322/pUC origin of replication
   4629..4721    +  CDS            lacI (fragment): lac repressor; lacI; The lac repressor binds to the lac operator to inhibit transcription in E. coli. This inhibition can be relieved by adding lactose or isopropyl-β-D-thiogalactopyranoside (IPTG).
   4734..4755    +  protein_bind   CAP binding site: CAP binding activates transcription in the presence of cAMP. E. coli catabolite activator protein
   4770..4800    +  promoter       lac promoter: promoter for the E. coli lac operon
   4808..4824    +  protein_bind   lac operator: The lac repressor binds to the lac operator to inhibit transcription in E. coli. This inhibition can be relieved by adding lactose or isopropyl-β-D-thiogalactopyranoside (IPTG). lac repressor encoded by lacI
   4869..4887    +  promoter       T3 promoter: promoter for bacteriophage T3 RNA polymerase
   4915..5141    +  promoter       RSV promoter: Rous sarcoma virus enhancer/promoter
   5142..5322    +  LTR            5' LTR (truncated): truncated 5' long terminal repeat (LTR) from HIV-1
   5369..5494    +  misc_feature   HIV-1 Ψ: packaging signal of human immunodeficiency virus type 1
   5478..5841    +  CDS            HIV-1 gag (fragment): gag protein from human immunodeficiency virus 1; gag
   5987..6220    +  misc_feature   RRE: The Rev response element (RRE) of HIV-1 allows for Rev-dependent mRNA export from the nucleus to the cytoplasm.
   6597..6623    +  CDS            Rev (fragment): human immunodeficiency virus 1 (HIV-1) Rev protein; rev; enhances nuclear export of unspliced and incompletely spliced viral mRNAs
   6630..6653    +  promoter       SV40 promoter (fragment): SV40 early promoter
   6654..6725    +  promoter       SV40 promoter (fragment): SV40 enhancer and early promoter
   6749..6884    +  rep_origin     SV40 ori: SV40 origin of replication
   6930..7526    +  CDS            PuroR (fragment): puromycin N-acetyltransferase; pac from Streptomyces; confers resistance to puromycin
   7575..7692    +  misc_feature   cPPT/CTS: central polypurine tract and central termination sequence of HIV-1
   7757..7823    +  CDS            small t antigen (fragment): SV40 (simian virus 40) small t antigen
   7830..9008    +  promoter       EF-1α promoter: strong constitutive promoter for human elongation factor EF-1α
   9028..9052    +  protein_bind   attB1: mutant version of attB; recombination site for the Gateway® BP reaction BP Clonase™
   9073..563     +  CDS            EGFP (across the origin): EGFP is a basic (constitutively fluorescent) green fluorescent protein published in 1996, derived from Aequorea victoria. It is reported to be a rapidly-maturing weak dimer with moderate acid sensitivity.
