[The description below was written by a language model from this plasmid's Addgene catalogue record and pLannotate feature annotations shown in this document.]
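Description:
PLX_307 GFP is a third-generation-style, self-inactivating HIV-1 lentiviral expression plasmid built on the pLX307 (PLEX307) Gateway destination backbone, carrying GFP as its insert. In bacteria it is maintained through a high-copy ColE1/pUC-type origin and selected with ampicillin via the β-lactamase gene. An f1 origin and remnants of a lac/T7/T3 cloning region are also present in the backbone. The annotated sequence is about 9.2 kb.

The viral genome is transcribed from a chimeric RSV promoter fused to a truncated 5' LTR, which makes genomic RNA production Tat-independent. It is followed by the Ψ packaging signal with a partial gag sequence, the Rev response element for nuclear export of the unspliced RNA, and a central polypurine tract that aids nuclear import of the provirus. Two expression units lie within the transfer region. An SV40 early promoter drives puromycin N-acetyltransferase for selection of transduced mammalian cells. Downstream, the strong constitutive human EF-1α promoter drives an EGFP coding sequence flanked by attB1 and attB2 sites, the scars of Gateway recombination used to insert the ORF. A V5 epitope tag lies just after attB2, but the record does not state whether it is read in frame with EGFP or excluded by a stop codon. A WPRE enhances transcript stability and expression, and the ΔU3 3' LTR inactivates the LTR promoter after integration. An SV40 poly(A) signal follows.

The stated purpose is lentiviral expression of GFP. Such a construct commonly serves as a fluorescent, puromycin-selectable control alongside other ORFs in the same backbone, although the record does not say so explicitly.
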