Addgene plasmid #184492: PLX_307 GFP
Purpose: Lentivirus expression for GFP
Depositing lab: Todd Golub & Peter Tsvetkov. Depositing organization: Broad Institute. Publication: Copper induces cell death by targeting lipoylated TCA cycle proteins. Tsvetkov P, Coy S, Petrova B, Dreishpoon M, Verma A, Abdusamad M, Rossen J, Joesch-Cohen L, Humeidi R, Spangler RD, Eaton JK, Frenkel E, Kocak M, Corsello SM, Lutsenko S, Kanarek N, Santagata S, Golub TR. Science. 2022 Mar 18;375(6586):1254-1261. doi: 10.1126/science.abf0529. Epub 2022 Mar 17. PubMed 35298263.
Backbone
  Vector backbone: PLEX307
  Backbone manufacturer: Broad Isntitiute
  Vector type: Lentiviral
  Selectable markers: Puromycin
Growth in bacteria
  Bacterial resistance: Ampicillin, 100 μg/mL
  Growth temperature: 37°C
  Growth strain: NEB Stable
  Copy number: High Copy
Gene/Insert
  Gene/Insert name: GFP
  Species: Other
  Cloning method: Gateway Cloning
Terms and licenses: Academic/Nonprofit Terms; Industry Terms: Not Available to Industry
How to cite: PLX_307 GFP was a gift from Todd Golub & Peter Tsvetkov (Addgene plasmid # 184492 ; http://n2t.net/addgene:184492 ; RRID:Addgene_184492)
